Addgene plasmid #204999: pCnCas12f1HS_sgRNA_MS13_empty
Purpose: (Empty Backbone) CnCas12f1 with MS13 sgRNA site for Human cell genome editing
Depositing lab: Quanjiang Ji. Depositing organization: ShanghaiTech University. Publication: Molecular basis and engineering of miniature Cas12f with C-rich PAM specificity. Su M, Li F, Wang Y, Gao Y, Lan W, Shao Z, Zhu C, Tang N, Gan J, Wu Z, Ji Q. Nat Chem Biol. 2024 Feb;20(2):180-189. doi: 10.1038/s41589-023-01420-4. Epub 2023 Sep 11. PubMed 37697004.
Backbone
  Vector backbone: Col1E
  Vector type: CRISPR
Growth in bacteria
  Bacterial resistance: Ampicillin, 100 μg/mL
  Growth temperature: 37°C
  Growth strain: DH5alpha
  Copy number: High Copy
Gene/Insert
  Gene/Insert name: None
Terms and licenses: Academic/Nonprofit Terms; Industry Terms: Not Available to Industry
Depositor comments: CnCas12f1 with PCMV promoter, MS13 sgRNA site with U6 promoter
How to cite: pCnCas12f1HS_sgRNA_MS13_empty was a gift from Quanjiang Ji (Addgene plasmid # 204999 ; http://n2t.net/addgene:204999 ; RRID:Addgene_204999)
