[The description below was written by a language model from this plasmid's Addgene catalogue record and pLannotate feature annotations shown in this document.]
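Description:
pCnCas12f1HS_sgRNA_MS13_empty is an all-in-one CRISPR expression plasmid for genome editing in human cells, deposited as an empty backbone: it carries the miniature nuclease CnCas12f1 and an engineered guide scaffold (MS13), but no targeting spacer has been inserted. It is maintained in E. coli as a high-copy plasmid through a ColE1/pUC-type origin and selected with ampicillin via a full-length β-lactamase gene and its native promoter.

The 7,013-nt sequence holds two main expression units in opposite orientations. On the reverse strand, a CMV enhancer and promoter, followed by a T7 promoter, lead into a roughly 1.6 kb stretch with no annotated features that ends at a bGH polyadenylation signal. By the depositor's comment that CnCas12f1 is driven by the CMV promoter, this gap is presumably the nuclease coding sequence, although the annotation tool did not recognise it and no tags or localisation signals are recorded. On the forward strand, a human U6 RNA polymerase III promoter drives the sgRNA cassette; the MS13 scaffold and spacer cloning site are likewise unannotated and presumably lie in the short interval downstream of U6.

An hPGK promoter followed by a puromycin N-acetyltransferase gene (flagged as a fragment, though spanning nearly the full coding length) should permit puromycin enrichment of transfected cells, with an SV40 poly(A) signal nearby. The cPPT/CTS element and short Rev and nef fragments appear to be remnants of a lentiviral parent vector; no LTRs or packaging signal are annotated, so the plasmid appears suited to transfection rather than viral delivery. In typical use, a target-specific spacer is cloned downstream of U6 to direct CnCas12f1, a compact nuclease described in the associated publication as recognising C-rich PAMs.
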