Features (pLannotate 1.2.2; 19 found; start..end, strand, type, name):
      6..22      +  CDS            Rev (fragment): human immunodeficiency virus 1 (HIV-1) Rev protein; rev; enhances nuclear export of unspliced and incompletely spliced viral mRNAs
     72..312     +  promoter       U6 promoter: RNA polymerase III promoter for human U6 snRNA
    513..630     +  misc_feature   cPPT/CTS: central polypurine tract and central termination sequence of HIV-1
    679..1189    +  promoter       hPGK promoter: human phosphoglycerate kinase 1 promoter
   1211..1810    +  CDS            PuroR (fragment): puromycin N-acetyltransferase; pac from Streptomyces; confers resistance to puromycin
   1853..1921    +  CDS            nef (fragment): NEF_HV1Z2 - Experimental evidence at protein level: Swiss-Prot protein existence level 1. Extracellular Nef protein targets CD4(+) T-lymphocytes for apoptosis by interacting with CXCR4 surface receptors. From Human immunodeficiency virus type 1 group M subtype D (isolate Z2/CDC-Z34) (HIV-1).
   1957..2078    -  polyA_signal   SV40 poly(A) signal: SV40 polyadenylation signal
   2101..2169    -  CDS            large T antigen (fragment): large T antigen from SV40 (simian virus 40)
   2185..2317    +  CDS            TcR (fragment): tetracycline efflux protein; tet; confers resistance to tetracycline
   2497..3085    -  rep_origin     ori: high-copy-number ColE1/pMB1/pBR322/pUC origin of replication
   3256..4116    -  CDS            AmpR: β-lactamase; bla; confers resistance to ampicillin, carbenicillin, and related antibiotics
   4117..4221    -  promoter       AmpR promoter: bla
   4289..4305    -  misc_feature   MCS (fragment): pBluescript multiple cloning site
   4310..4331    -  promoter       SV40 promoter (fragment): SV40 enhancer and early promoter
   4335..4559    -  polyA_signal   bGH poly(A) signal: bovine growth hormone polyadenylation signal
   6175..6193    -  promoter       T7 promoter: promoter for bacteriophage T7 RNA polymerase
   6235..6438    -  promoter       CMV promoter: human cytomegalovirus (CMV) immediate early promoter
   6439..6818    -  enhancer       CMV enhancer: human cytomegalovirus immediate early enhancer
   6915..7006    +  misc_feature   pause site: RNA polymerase II transcriptional pause signal from the human α2 globin gene
>Addgene plasmid #204999 | pCnCas12f1HS_sgRNA_MS13_empty | addgene full sequence | sequence record 405896 | Addgene NGS Result
GGTACCGATTAGTGAACGGATCTCGACGGTATCGATCACGAGACTAGCCTCGAGCGGCCGCCCCCTTCAC
CGAGGGCCTATTTCCCATGATTCCTTCATATTTGCATATACGATACAAGGCTGTTAGAGAGATAATTGGA
ATTAATTTGACTGTAAACACAAAGATATTAGTACAAAATACGTGACGTAGAAAGTAATAATTTCTTGGGT
AGTTTGCAGTTTTAAAATTATGTTTTAAAATGGACTATCATATGCTTACCGTAACTTGAAAGTATTTCGA
TTTCTTGGCTTTATATATCTTGTGGAAAGGACGAAACACCGACAGGGCGATTTAACGTCCTAAGGCTGAG
AGAAGTTTATTCTACTCGGCAAGGGTTAATCTCGATTGTTGTGTTACCGATCGAGCGTTTCACAAATATG
TGAAATGTAAATCGAGACCCGAGAGAGGGTCGGTCTCCTTTTATTTTTTTTGAATTCTCGACCTCGAGAC
AAATGGCAGTATTCATCCACAATTTTAAAAGAAAAGGGGGGATTGGGGGGTACAGTGCAGGGGAAAGAAT
AGTAGACATAATAGCAACAGACATACAAACTAAAGAATTACAAAAACAAATTACAAAAATTCAAAATTTT
CGGGTTTATTACAGGGACAGCAGAGATCCACTTTGGCCGCGGCTCGAGGGGGTTGGGGTTGCGCCTTTTC
CAAGGCAGCCCTGGGTTTGCGCAGGGACGCGGCTGCTCTGGGCGTGGTTCCGGGAAACGCAGCGGCGCCG
ACCCTGGGACTCGCACATTCTTCACGTCCGTTCGCAGCGTCACCCGGATCTTCGCCGCTACCCTTGTGGG
CCCCCCGGCGACGCTTCCTGCTCCGCCCCTAAGTCGGGAAGGTTCCTTGCGGTTCGCGGCGTGCCGGACG
TGACAAACGGAAGCCGCACGTCTCACTAGTACCCTCGCAGACGGACAGTGCCAGGGAGCAATGGCAGCGC
GCCGACCGCGATGGGCTGTGGCCAATAGCGGCTGCTCAGCAGGGCGCGCCGAGAGCAGCGGCCGGGAAGG
GGCGGTGCGGGAGGCGGGGTGTGGGGCGGTAGTGTGGGCCCTGTTCCTGCCCGCGCGGTGTTCCGCATTC
TGCAAGCCTCCGGAGCGCACGTCGGCAGTCGGCTCCCTCGTTGACCGAATCACCGACCTCTCTCCCCAGG
GGGATCCACCGGAGCTTACCATGACCGAGTACAAGCCCACGGTGCGCCTCGCCACCCGCGACGACGTCCC
CAGGGCCGTACGCACCCTCGCCGCCGCGTTCGCCGACTACCCCGCCACGCGCCACACCGTCGATCCGGAC
CGCCACATCGAGCGGGTCACCGAGCTGCAAGAACTCTTCCTCACGCGCGTCGGGCTCGACATCGGCAAGG
TGTGGGTCGCGGACGACGGCGCCGCGGTGGCGGTCTGGACCACGCCGGAGAGCGTCGAAGCGGGGGCGGT
GTTCGCCGAGATCGGCCCGCGCATGGCCGAGTTGAGCGGTTCCCGGCTGGCCGCGCAGCAACAGATGGAA
GGCCTCCTGGCGCCGCACCGGCCCAAGGAGCCCGCGTGGTTCCTGGCCACCGTCGGCGTCTCGCCCGACC
ACCAGGGCAAGGGTCTGGGCAGCGCCGTCGTGCTCCCCGGAGTGGAGGCGGCCGAGCGCGCCGGGGTGCC
CGCCTTCCTGGAAACCTCCGCGCCCCGCAACCTCCCCTTCTACGAGCGGCTCGGCTTCACCGTCACCGCC
GACGTCGAGGTGCCCGAAGGACCGCGCACCTGGTGCATGACCCGCAAGCCCGGTGCCTGACGCCCGCCCC
ACGACCCGCAGCGCCCGACCGAAAGGAGCGCACGACCCCATGCATCGGTACCTTTAAGACCAATGACTTA
CAAGGCAGCTGTAGATCTTAGCCACTTTCTAGAGTCGGGGCGGCCGGCCGCTTCGAGCAGACATGATAAG
ATACATTGATGAGTTTGGACAAACCACAACTAGAATGCAGTGAAAAAAATGCTTTATTTGTGAAATTTGT
GATGCTATTGCTTTATTTGTAACCATTATAAGCTGCAATAAACAAGTTAACAACAACAATTGCATTCATT
TTATGTTTCAGGTTCAGGGGGAGGTGTGGGAGGTTTTTTAAAGCAAGTAAAACCTCTACAAATGTGGTAA
AATCGATAAGGATCCGTCGACCGATGCCCTTGAGAGCCTTCAACCCAGTCAGCTCCTTCCGGTGGGCGCG
GGGCATGACTATCGTCGCCGCACTTATGACTGTCTTCTTTATCATGCAACTCGTAGGACAGGTGCCGGCA
GCGCTCTTCCGCTTCCTCGCTCACTGACTCGCTGCGCTCGGTCGTTCGGCTGCGGCGAGCGGTATCAGCT
CACTCAAAGGCGGTAATACGGTTATCCACAGAATCAGGGGATAACGCAGGAAAGAACATGTGAGCAAAAG
GCCAGCAAAAGGCCAGGAACCGTAAAAAGGCCGCGTTGCTGGCGTTTTTCCATAGGCTCCGCCCCCCTGA
CGAGCATCACAAAAATCGACGCTCAAGTCAGAGGTGGCGAAACCCGACAGGACTATAAAGATACCAGGCG
TTTCCCCCTGGAAGCTCCCTCGTGCGCTCTCCTGTTCCGACCCTGCCGCTTACCGGATACCTGTCCGCCT
TTCTCCCTTCGGGAAGCGTGGCGCTTTCTCATAGCTCACGCTGTAGGTATCTCAGTTCGGTGTAGGTCGT
TCGCTCCAAGCTGGGCTGTGTGCACGAACCCCCCGTTCAGCCCGACCGCTGCGCCTTATCCGGTAACTAT
CGTCTTGAGTCCAACCCGGTAAGACACGACTTATCGCCACTGGCAGCAGCCACTGGTAACAGGATTAGCA
GAGCGAGGTATGTAGGCGGTGCTACAGAGTTCTTGAAGTGGTGGCCTAACTACGGCTACACTAGAAGAAC
AGTATTTGGTATCTGCGCTCTGCTGAAGCCAGTTACCTTCGGAAAAAGAGTTGGTAGCTCTTGATCCGGC
AAACAAACCACCGCTGGTAGCGGTGGTTTTTTTGTTTGCAAGCAGCAGATTACGCGCAGAAAAAAAGGAT
CTCAAGAAGATCCTTTGATCTTTTCTACGGGGTCTGACGCTCAGTGGAACGAAAACTCACGTTAAGGGAT
TTTGGTCATGAGATTATCAAAAAGGATCTTCACCTAGATCCTTTTAAATTAAAAATGAAGTTTTAAATCA
ATCTAAAGTATATATGAGTAAACTTGGTCTGACAGTTACCAATGCTTAATCAGTGAGGCACCTATCTCAG
CGATCTGTCTATTTCGTTCATCCATAGTTGCCTGACTCCCCGTCGTGTAGATAACTACGATACGGGAGGG
CTTACCATCTGGCCCCAGTGCTGCAATGATACCGCGGGACCCACGCTCACCGGCTCCAGATTTATCAGCA
ATAAACCAGCCAGCCGGAAGGGCCGAGCGCAGAAGTGGTCCTGCAACTTTATCCGCCTCCATCCAGTCTA
TTAATTGTTGCCGGGAAGCTAGAGTAAGTAGTTCGCCAGTTAATAGTTTGCGCAACGTTGTTGCCATTGC
TACAGGCATCGTGGTGTCACGCTCGTCGTTTGGTATGGCTTCATTCAGCTCCGGTTCCCAACGATCAAGG
CGAGTTACATGATCCCCCATGTTGTGCAAAAAAGCGGTTAGCTCCTTCGGTCCTCCGATCGTTGTCAGAA
GTAAGTTGGCCGCAGTGTTATCACTCATGGTTATGGCAGCACTGCATAATTCTCTTACTGTCATGCCATC
CGTAAGATGCTTTTCTGTGACTGGTGAGTACTCAACCAAGTCATTCTGAGAATAGTGTATGCGGCGACCG
AGTTGCTCTTGCCCGGCGTCAATACGGGATAATACCGCGCCACATAGCAGAACTTTAAAAGTGCTCATCA
TTGGAAAACGTTCTTCGGGGCGAAAACTCTCAAGGATCTTACCGCTGTTGAGATCCAGTTCGATGTAACC
CACTCGTGCACCCAACTGATCTTCAGCATCTTTTACTTTCACCAGCGTTTCTGGGTGAGCAAAAACAGGA
AGGCAAAATGCCGCAAAAAAGGGAATAAGGGCGACACGGAAATGTTGAATACTCATACTCTTCCTTTTTC
AATATTATTGAAGCATTTATCAGGGTTATTGTCTCATGAGCGGATACATATTTGAATGTATTTAGAAAAA
TAAACAAATAGGGGTTCCGCGCACATTTCCCCGAAAAGTGCCACCTGCAGGAAACAGCTATGACCATGAT
TACGCCAAGCTCTAGCTAGAGGTCGACGGTATCGAGCCCCAGCTGGTTCTTTCCGCCTCAGAAGCCATAG
AGCCCACCGCATCCCCAGCATGCCTGCTATTGTCTTCCCAATCCTCCCCCTTGCTGTCCTGCCCCACCCC
ACCCCCCAGAATAGAATGACACCTACTCAGACAATGCGATGCAATTTCCTCATTTTATTAGGAAAGGACA
GTGGGAGTGGCACCTTCCAGGGTCAAGGAAGGCACGGGGGAGGGGCAAACAACAGATGGCTGGCAACTAG
AAGGCACAGTCGAGGCTGATCAGCGGGTTTAAACTCAATGGTGATGGTGATGATGACCGGTTAGACTTTC
CTCTTCTTCTTGGGAGAACCACCAGACACCATGCTCTCCTTGATTTTGTAATACTTCGATTCCTCCTTCT
TGGTGATGTACTTGTTGCTCATGGCGATGTTTCTAGCGGCGTTGTAGTCGGCGTTCACCTTGTAGCCGCA
CTTCTTGCAGATGAAGTCGGCTTGGCTCTCTCTCTGCCCCTCCTCGTAGTTGCCGCACTTGCTGCAGGTC
TGAGATGTGTGGTAGGGGTCGATGTACTTCACCTTGATGCCTTCTCTCTGAGCCTTGTACTCGATCATGG
TCTGCAGCTGATAGTAGCTCCAGTTTCTCAGGATGCTTTTATTCTGTGTCTCCTTCAGGCTCAGCAGCTC
CATGTTGATCTGCTCGGCTTGGTTGCTCACGGCGAACTTCACGATGTTGCTGCTCAGGAAGTGGTTGTAG
GTCTTGGCGAAGTTCTTCTCCTTCTCGGCGAATCTCTCCAGGGCTTGCAGCTTGTTCACTCTGCCCTTGC
CGCCCTTGGCGCTCTGAATGGCGATCTGCAGTCTCCGTCTGCGGCTCTGCATCTGTGTTCTCACCTTCAG
GAAGTCGTCGATTCTGCCGATGCTCTTCTTGATGTACTCCACGTCGTTCAGGGCGCAGTAGGCGGGGATC
TTCAGGCCCAGGTCCACGCCCACCACTCTGCCGCTCACCTTCTTGTTCACGATGTCGATGGGGATGTCCA
GGGTCAGGTTCAGGATCAGGTTGTTGTTTTTATCAAACTGCAGGCTGCTGTCGCAGATCTTGTACTTGCC
CTCGATCACCTTGTGCAGGGTGTGTCTCAGCTCCAGGCTGTTCTTGATTCTGTTGCCCAGGATCACTTTG
AATTTGATGCCCTCCATCCACTTGATCTCGATGTCGTCGTTGTCGTCGTACTTGAACTTCAGGTCCCGGC
CTCTTGTCATCAGGGGGAAGTTTCTCTTGTAGTTTCTGATGCTTCTCTCGCCCTTCAGCAGGCCGTTGCT
CTTGTCGCTCTTGATGTCGGCCTTGATTCTCTGTGTCACCAGGCTCTTGTTGTCCAGGTGCTTGAAGGGG
ATCTTGTCCAGCACTTGGTACAGGTCGTCCACGTACTTCTCCTTGAACTCCTTCTGAATGTCCATTCTTT
CTTTCTGTGTTTCTTCCAGGATCTTGTTCAGCTCCACGATCTTCAGCTTGTAGTCCTCGATCTTGTTCTC
CACCAGGCTGATCTTATACTTGATCTCGTCCAGCTTCTCGCTGCTGCTGTTCTTCTTGTTCTGCTCCTTC
TCCAGTCTAGCGGTCAGCTTCTCGATCTCCTTCTTATTTTTGTCTATGTCCTTCTCGCAGTCCTTCAGGT
CCTTGATGGTTCTGATCTCCAGGCCGCTTTCGTTCATGTACAGGATGTCGTTCACGGCCAGGTAGGTCAT
GCCCATGTTCAGGGCTCTGTACTGATTGTACTGCTCGTCCCGGATCCACTTGTACTGAGAGTTTCTTGTG
TCCTTGTCGCCCATGATGGTCAGCTTGATCTTTCTCACGGTGATCATGACTTTCCTCTTCTTCTTGGGCA
TGGTGGCGGCTCTCCCTATAGTGAGTCGTATTAGCGGCCGCGGATCTCTAGCGGATCTGACGGTTCACTA
AACCAGCTCTGCTTATATAGACCTCCCACCGTACACGCCTACCGCCCATTTGCGTCAATGGGGCGGAGTT
GTTACGACATTTTGGAAAGTCCCGTTGATTTTGGTGCCAAAACAAACTCCCATTGACGTCAATGGGGTGG
AGACTTGGAAATCCCCGTGAGTCAAACCGCTATCCACGCCCATTGATGTACTGCCAAAACCGCATCACCA
TGGTAATAGCGATGACTAATACGTAGATGTACTGCCAAGTAGGAAAGTCCCATAAGGTCATGTACTGGGC
ATAATGCCAGGCGGGCCATTTACCGTCATTGACGTCAATAGGGGGCGTACTTGGCATATGATACACTTGA
TGTACTGCCAAGTGGGCAGTTTACCGTAAATACTCCACCCATTGACGTCAATGGAAAGTCCCTATTGGCG
TTACTATGGGAACATACGTCATTATTGACGTCAATGGGCGGGGGTCGTTGGGCGGTCAGCCAGGCGGGCC
ATTTACCGTAAGTTATGTAACGCGGAACTCCATATATGGGCTATGAACTAATGACCCCGTAATTGATTAC
TATTAATAACTAGTCAATAATCAATGTCAACGCGTATATCTGGCCCGTACATCGCGAAGCAGCGCAAAAC
GCCTAACCCTAAGCAGATTCTTCATGCAATTGTCGGTCAAGAATCGATAGTACTAACATACGCTCTCCAT
CAAAACAAAACGAAACAAAACAAACTAGCAAAATAGGCTGTCCCCAGTGCAAGTGCAGGTGCCAGAACAT
TTCTCTATCGATA
